>Addgene plasmid #219426 | pAAV EFIa DIO LMO11 (GeNL_SS-ChRmine) | addgene full sequence | sequence record 435310 | Addgene NGS Result
CCTGCAGGCAGCTGCGCGCTCGCTCGCTCACTGAGGCCGCCCGGGCGTCGGGCGACCTTTGGTCGCCCGG
CCTCAGTGAGCGAGCGAGCGCGCAGAGAGGGAGTGGCCAACTCCATCACTAGGGGTTCCTGCGGCCGCAC
GCGTAAGCTTTGCAAAGATGGATAAAGTTTTAAACAGAGAGGAATCTTTGCAGCTAATGGACCTTCTAGG
TCTTGAAAGGAGTGGGAATTGGCTCCGGTGCCCGTCAGTGGGCAGAGCGCACATCGCCCACAGTCCCCGA
GAAGTTGGGGGGAGGGGTCGGCAATTGAACCGGTGCCTAGAGAAGGTGGCGCGGGGTAAACTGGGAAAGT
GATGTCGTGTACTGGCTCCGCCTTTTTCCCGAGGGTGGGGGAGAACCGTATATAAGTGCAGTAGTCGCCG
TGAACGTTCTTTTTCGCAACGGGTTTGCCGCCAGAACACAGGTAAGTGCCGTGTGTGGTTCCCGCGGGCC
TGGCCTCTTTACGGGTTATGGCCCTTGCGTGCCTTGAATTACTTCCACCTGGCTGCAGTACGTGATTCTT
GATCCCGAGCTTCGGGTTGGAAGTGGGTGGGAGAGTTCGAGGCCTTGCGCTTAAGGAGCCCCTTCGCCTC
GTGCTTGAGTTGAGGCCTGGCCTGGGCGCTGGGGCCGCCGCGTGCGAATCTGGTGGCACCTTCGCGCCTG
TCTCGCTGCTTTCGATAAGTCTCTAGCCATTTAAAATTTTTGATGACCTGCTGCGACGCTTTTTTTCTGG
CAAGATAGTCTTGTAAATGCGGGCCAAGATCTGCACACTGGTATTTCGGTTTTTGGGGCCGCGGGCGGCG
ACGGGGCCCGTGCGTCCCAGCGCACATGTTCGGCGAGGCGGGGCCTGCGAGCGCGGCCACCGAGAATCGG
ACGGGGGTAGTCTCAAGCTGGCCGGCCTGCTCTGGTGCCTGGCCTCGCGCCGCCGTGTATCGCCCCGCCC
TGGGCGGCAAGGCTGGCCCGGTCGGCACCAGTTGCGTGAGCGGAAAGATGGCCGCTTCCCGGCCCTGCTG
CAGGGAGCTCAAAATGGAGGACGCGGCGCTCGGGAGAGCGGGCGGGTGAGTCACCCACACAAAGGAAAAG
GGCCTTTCCGTCCTCAGCCGTCGCTTCATGTGACTCCACGGAGTACCGGGCGCCGTCCAGGCACCTCGAT
TAGTTCTCGAGCTTTTGGAGTACGTCGTCTTTAGGTTGGGGGGAGGGGTTTTATGCGATGGAGTTTCCCC
ACACTGAGTGGGTGGAGACTGAAGTTAGGCCAGCTTGGCACTTGATGTAATTCTCCTTGGAATTTGCCCT
TTTTGAGTTTGGATCTTGGTTCATTCTCAAGCCTCAGACAGTGGTTCAAAGTTTTTTTCTTCCATTTCAG
GTGTCGTGAGGTACCGGATCCTCTAGAGTCGACTCCGGAATAACTTCGTATAGGATACTTTATACGAAGT
TATGCAGAATGGTAGCTGGATTGTAGCTGCTATTAGCAATATGAAACCTCTTAATAACTTCGTATAGCAT
ACATTATACGAAGTTATGGCGCGCCACGCGTTCACACGTTGATGTCGATCTGGTCCAGGGGGATGTACTC
GCCCTCGCTGGTGATCCTGCTCTTGGCGGCCGCAGACAGTCTCCGCAGGCGCTCGCCATTGCTGCTCAGC
CTCATATCCAGCTCCAGCTTCTGGAACTCATCCTCGTCGTGTCCCAGCTGCTCCAGCAGCCGAAACAGCT
CCTCATCATAGGTCTTTCTGAACCGGGCCAGGGCAAAGCCGTAACAGGACTTGGCCACGATGTCGCACAC
GCAGTGGGCCACCTCTGTCCAGTTATCGTCGATCCAGCCGAAGCCTCTAGGGCAGATGGCCCACACCAGG
GGAAACAGAATCCACAGCATGGAGAAGGTAAACACGGCGAACTTCAGCACGTGCAGGCTGTGCTCGGCGC
CTGTATCCTGGGCCAGCTGGGCCAGCCGGCTATACTGCTTGGCCACGATGCTCATCACGATAGAGTAGGC
GAAGATAAACCAGAAACAGCCAAAGCCATACCAGGCGTAGGCGCCATTCCTCAGCCTAGGGTCGCCCTCT
GCGTAGAACTCGGCCAGCACGCCAGACATCAGGATGGCAAAGATGATGGCGCTACAAGACACGCGATAGG
GGGCCCTCAGCTGATACAGCAGATCGTACACCAGCATTGGGCAGGTCAGCATGTAGTCGGCATACCTGTA
ATTGCCGAAGCCGATGATGAAGGGGCCCACATCGCCGAAGTTGTGGCCCAGTGTGTCGGCCACGATCTTG
CCGAAGTAGCTCAGCATGGCAAAGAAATTCACAAACAGGGCCAGGTTCTGCTCCTCCTGATAGCCGGCGT
AAAAGGAGGTTCTCTTGCTAGGGCCCCGAGATGTCCAGGACTCATAGCCCAGGTAGAATGTGGTGATTGT
CAGCACGATAAAGCAAGACCAGTGGGCGCCGATGGCCACGGAGTTCAGCTTGGTATCCAGATACCAGCCG
TCCATTGTGCCCACGTAGAACATCTGGTCGGTGCCTGGTGCGTGTGCGGTGGCGGATCCGGCAATTCCAC
CACACTGGACTAGTGGGTCGCCCTCGAGGTTAGAGATCTTCTTCAGCAGACGGTAACCGGTAACACCGTT
GATGGTAACACGGAACAGCATAGAACCTTCAGGGGTGATCAGACGTTCGTCGATGATCTTGTTACCGTTC
CACAGGGTACCGGTAACGGTGATCTTATTACCGTCGAAAACAGCGATACCTTCGTAAGGACGACCGAAGT
AGTTCAGCATGTTAGGGGTAACACCGTCGATAACCAGGGTACCGTATTCCATGATAACCTTGAAATGATG
GTCGTCAACAGGGTAAACAACCTTGAAAACTTCTTCGATATGAGCCATCTGGTCAGCAGACAGACCTTCG
TAAGGGATGATAACATGGATGTCGATCTTCAGACCGTTTTCACCAGAACGAACGATACGCTGGATAGGGG
TAACAGAAACAGCCAGGGTCTGCAGAACAGAAGAAACACCACCCTGTTCCAGAACCTGGTCCAGGTTGTA
AGCAGCGATCTGTTCCCAGTCACCAACGAAGTCTTCAAATCCGGTAAAGGCCTTTTGCCACTCCTTGAAG
TTGAGCTCGGTCTTGGAGTGCTTGAGCTCCGTCTTACGGAACACGTACATCGGCTGGTTCTTCAGATAGT
TAGCCGCCATTGGCTTGGCAAAGGTGTAGGTGGTCCGCGCAGTGCTCCGGTAGCGCTTGCCATTTCCAGT
GGTGTAACTCCACTTAAAGGTACTGATGATGGTTTTGTCGTTGGGGTAAGTCTTCTTCGACCTGCACCAG
TCCGCAGCGGTCAGCGAGTTGGTCATCACAGGACCGTCAGCAGGGAAACCAGTCCCCTTCACCTGGGCCT
CTCCTTTGATGTGGCTTCCCTCGTAGGTGTAGCGGTAGTTAACAGTAAGGGAGGCACCATCTTCAAACTG
CATTGTGCGATGGACTTGGTATCCGGAGCCATCTACCATGGCGGCCTGGAAAGGCGACATCCCGTCAGGG
TAGGGCAGGTACTGATGGAAGCCATACCCGATATGAGGGACCAGAATCCAGGGGGAGAACTGGAGGTCAC
CCTTGGTGGACTTCAGGTTTAACTCCTCATAACCATCATTTGGATTGCCGGTGCCCTGACCCACCATGTC
AAAGTCCACACCGTTGATGGAGCCAAAGATGTGTAACTCATGTGTCGCTGGGAGGCTAGCCATGTTATCC
TCCTCGCCCTTGCTCACGGCCTCGGCCACAGCGATGCAGATCAGGGCAAACAGAACTTTGACTCCCATGG
TGGCGGATCCAAGCTTACCGGTGCTAGCATAACTTCGTATAAAGTATCCTATACGAAGTTATTTGCCTTA
ACCCAGAAATTATCACTGTTATTCTTTAGAATGGTGCAAAGAATAACTTCGTATAATGTATGCTATACGA
AGTTATGAATTCGATATCAAGCTTATCGATAATCAACCTCTGGATTACAAAATTTGTGAAAGATTGACTG
GTATTCTTAACTATGTTGCTCCTTTTACGCTATGTGGATACGCTGCTTTAATGCCTTTGTATCATGCTAT
TGCTTCCCGTATGGCTTTCATTTTCTCCTCCTTGTATAAATCCTGGTTGCTGTCTCTTTATGAGGAGTTG
TGGCCCGTTGTCAGGCAACGTGGCGTGGTGTGCACTGTGTTTGCTGACGCAACCCCCACTGGTTGGGGCA
TTGCCACCACCTGTCAGCTCCTTTCCGGGACTTTCGCTTTCCCCCTCCCTATTGCCACGGCGGAACTCAT
CGCCGCCTGCCTTGCCCGCTGCTGGACAGGGGCTCGGCTGTTGGGCACTGACAATTCCGTGGTGTTGTCG
GGGAAATCATCGTCCTTTCCTTGGCTGCTCGCCTATGTTGCCACCTGGATTCTGCGCGGGACGTCCTTCT
GCTACGTCCCTTCGGCCCTCAATCCAGCGGACCTTCCTTCCCGCGGCCTGCTGCCGGCTCTGCGGCCTCT
TCCGCGTCTTCGCCTTCGCCCTCAGACGAGTCGGATCTCCCTTTGGGCCGCCTCCCCGCATCGATACCGA
GCGCTGCTCGAGAGATCTTCGACTGTGCCTTCTAGTTGCCAGCCATCTGTTGTTTGCCCCTCCCCCGTGC
CTTCCTTGACCCTGGAAGGTGCCACTCCCACTGTCCTTTCCTAATAAAATGAGGAAATTGCATCGCATTG
TCTGAGTAGGTGTCATTCTATTCTGGGGGGTGGGGTGGGGCAGGACAGCAAGGGGGAGGATTGGGAAGAC
AATAGCAGGCATGAGATCTCACGTGCGGACCGAGCGGCCGCAGGAACCCCTAGTGATGGAGTTGGCCACT
CCCTCTCTGCGCGCTCGCTCGCTCACTGAGGCCGGGCGACCAAAGGTCGCCCGACGCCCGGGCTTTGCCC
GGGCGGCCTCAGTGAGCGAGCGAGCGCGCAGCTGCCTGCAGGGGCGCCTGATGCGGTATTTTCTCCTTAC
GCATCTGTGCGGTATTTCACACCGCATA
[95 nt withheld, positions 5069-5163]
T
[46 nt withheld, positions 5165-5210]
C
[141 nt withheld, positions 5212-5352]
CCTTTGACGTTGGAGTCCACGTTCTTT
[37 nt withheld, positions 5380-5416]
ACTCTATCTCGGGCTATTCTTTTGATTTATAAGGGATTTTGCCGATTTCGGTCTATTGGTTAAAAAATGA
GCTGATTTAACAAAAATTTAACGCGAATTTTAACAAAATATTAACGTTTACAATTTTATGGTGCACTCTC
AGTACAATCTGCTCTGATGCCGCATAGTTAAGCCAGCCCCGACACCCGCCAACACCCGCTGACGCGCCCT
GACGGGCTTGTCTGCTCCCGGCATCCGCTTACAGACAAGCTGTGACCGTCTCCGGGAGCTGCATGTGTCA
GAGGTTTTCACCGTCATCACCGAAACGCGCGAGACGAAAGGGCCTCGTGATACGCCTATTTTTATAGGTT
AATGTCATGATAATAATGGTTTCTTAGACGTCAGGTGGCACTTTTCGGGGAAATGTGCGCGGAACCCCTA
TTTGTTTATTTTTCTAAATACATTCAAATATGTATCCGCTCATGAGACAATAACCCTGATAAATGCTTCA
ATAATATTGAAAAAGGAAGAGTATGAGTATTCAACATTTCCGTGTCGCCCTTATTCCCTTTTTTGCGGCA
TTTTGCCTTCCTGTTTTTGCTCACCCAGAAACGCTGGTGAAAGTAAAAGATGCTGAAGATCAGTTGGGTG
CACGAGTGGGTTACATCGAACTGGATCTCAACAGCGGTAAGATCCTTGAGAGTTTTCGCCCCGAAGAACG
TTTTCCAATGATGAGCACTTTTAAAGTTCTGCTATGTGGCGCGGTATTATCCCGTATTGACGCCGGGCAA
GAGCAACTCGGTCGCCGCATACACTATTCTCAGAATGACTTGGTTGAGTACTCACCAGTCACAGAAAAGC
ATCTTACGGATGGCATGACAGTAAGAGAATTATGCAGTGCTGCCATAACCATGAGTGATAACACTGCGGC
CAACTTACTTCTGACAACGATCGGAGGACCGAAGGAGCTAACCGCTTTTTTGCACAACATGGGGGATCAT
GTAACTCGCCTTGATCGTTGGGAACCGGAGCTGAATGAAGCCATACCAAACGACGAGCGTGACACCACGA
TGCCTGTAGCAATGGCAACAACGTTGCGCAAACTATTAACTGGCGAACTACTTACTCTAGCTTCCCGGCA
ACAATTAATAGACTGGATGGAGGCGGATAAAGTTGCAGGACCACTTCTGCGCTCGGCCCTTCCGGCTGGC
TGGTTTATTGCTGATAAATCTGGAGCCGGTGAGCGTGGGTCTCGCGGTATCATTGCAGCACTGGGGCCAG
ATGGTAAGCCCTCCCGTATCGTAGTTATCTACACGACGGGGAGTCAGGCAACTATGGATGAACGAAATAG
ACAGATCGCTGAGATAGGTGCCTCACTGATTAAGCATTGGTAACTGTCAGACCAAGTTTACTCATATATA
CTTTAGATTGATTTAAAACTTCATTTTTAATTTAAAAGGATCTAGGTGAAGATCCTTTTTGATAATCTCA
TGACCAAAATCCCTTAACGTGAGTTTTCGTTCCACTGAGCGTCAGACCCCGTAGAAAAGATCAAAGGATC
TTCTTGAGATCCTTTTTTTCTGCGCGTAATCTGCTGCTTGCAAACAAAAAAACCACCGCTACCAGCGGTG
GTTTGTTTGCCGGATCAAGAGCTACCAACTCTTTTTCCGAAGGTAACTGGCTTCAGCAGAGCGCAGATAC
CAAATACTGTTCTTCTAGTGTAGCCGTAGTTAGGCCACCACTTCAAGAACTCTGTAGCACCGCCTACATA
CCTCGCTCTGCTAATCCTGTTACCAGTGGCTGCTGCCAGTGGCGATAAGTCGTGTCTTACCGGGTTGGAC
TCAAGACGATAGTTACCGGATAAGGCGCAGCGGTCGGGCTGAACGGGGGGTTCGTGCACACAGCCCAGCT
TGGAGCGAACGACCTACACCGAACTGAGATACCTACAGCGTGAGCTATGAGAAAGCGCCACGCTTCCCGA
AGGGAGAAAGGCGGACAGGTATCCGGTAAGCGGCAGGGTCGGAACAGGAGAGCGCACGAGGGAGCTTCCA
GGGGGAAACGCCTGGTATCTTTATAGTCCTGTCGGGTTTCGCCACCTCTGACTTGAGCGTCGATTTTTGT
GATGCTCGTCAGGGGGGCGGAGCCTATGGAAAAACGCCAGCAACGCGGCCTTTTTACGGTTCCTGGCCTT
TTGCTGGCCTTTTGCTCACATGT
Features (pLannotate 1.2.2; 26 found; start..end, strand, type, name):
     12..39      +  repeat_region  AAV2 ITR (fragment): inverted terminal repeat of adeno-associated virus serotype 2 inverted
     68..95      +  repeat_region  AAV2 ITR (fragment): inverted terminal repeat of adeno-associated virus serotype 2 inverted
    158..224     +  CDS            small t antigen (fragment): SV40 (simian virus 40) small t antigen
    231..1409    +  promoter       EF-1α promoter: strong constitutive promoter for human elongation factor EF-1α
   1416..1433    +  misc_feature   MCS (fragment): pUC18/19 multiple cloning site
   1440..1473    +  protein_bind   lox2272: Cre-mediated recombination occurs in the 8-bp core sequence (GGATACTT). lox2272 sites are compatible with each other, but incompatible with loxP or loxN sites (Lee and Saito, 1988). Cre recombinase
   1474..1523    -  intron         β-globin intron (fragment): internally truncated intron from human β-globin
   1524..1557    +  protein_bind   loxP: Cre-mediated recombination occurs in the 8-bp core sequence (GCATACAT). Cre recombinase
   1575..1634    -  CDS            KCNJ2 (fragment): KCNJ2_HUMAN - Also known as IRK1. Experimental evidence at protein level: Swiss-Prot protein existence level 1. Probably participates in establishing action potential waveform and excitability of neuronal and muscle tissues. Inward rectifier potassium channels are characterized by a greater tendency to allow potassium to flow into the cell rather than out of it. Their voltage dependence is regulated by the concentration of extracellular potassium; as external potassium is raised, the voltage range of the channel opening shifts to more positive voltages. The inward rectification is mainly due t
   2625..3137    -  CDS            LUCI_OPLGR (fragment): Experimental evidence at protein level: Swiss-Prot protein existence level 1. Catalytic subunit of oplophorus-luciferin 2-monooxygenase. Oxidoreductase that converts coelenterazine (the oplophorus luciferin) to coelenteramide under emission of blue light with a maximum at 454 nm. Is also active with bisdeoxycoelenterazine. From Oplophorus gracilirostris (Luminous shrimp).
   3123..3797    -  CDS            mNeonGreen: mNeonGreen is a basic (constitutively fluorescent) green/yellow fluorescent protein published in 2013, derived from Branchiostoma lanceolatum. It is reported to be a very rapidly-maturing monomer with moderate acid sensitivity.
   3798..3848    -  CDS            hGLuc (fragment): secreted Gaussia luciferase human codon-optimized
   3879..3912    -  protein_bind   lox2272: Cre-mediated recombination occurs in the 8-bp core sequence (GGATACTT). lox2272 sites are compatible with each other, but incompatible with loxP or loxN sites (Lee and Saito, 1988). Cre recombinase
   3913..3962    -  intron         β-globin intron (fragment): internally truncated intron from human β-globin
   3963..3996    -  protein_bind   loxP: Cre-mediated recombination occurs in the 8-bp core sequence (GCATACAT). Cre recombinase
   3997..4021    +  misc_feature   MCS (fragment): pBluescript multiple cloning site
   4021..4609    +  misc_feature   WPRE: woodchuck hepatitis virus posttranscriptional regulatory element
   4643..4754    +  polyA_signal   bGH poly(A) signal: bovine growth hormone polyadenylation signal
   4872..5012    +  repeat_region  AAV2 ITR: inverted terminal repeat of adeno-associated virus serotype 2 inverted
   5017..5068    -  misc_feature   bom (fragment): basis of mobility region from pBR322
   5087..5542    +  rep_origin     f1 ori (sequence partly withheld): f1 bacteriophage origin of replication; arrow indicates direction of (+) strand synthesis
   5543..5592    -  misc_feature   bom (fragment): basis of mobility region from pBR322
   5694..5729    -  CDS            rop (fragment): Rop protein, which maintains plasmids at low copy number; rop
   5824..5928    +  promoter       AmpR promoter: bla
   5929..6789    +  CDS            AmpR: β-lactamase; bla; confers resistance to ampicillin, carbenicillin, and related antibiotics
   6960..7548    +  rep_origin     ori: high-copy-number ColE1/pMB1/pBR322/pUC origin of replication
