[The description below was written by a language model from this plasmid's Addgene catalogue record and pLannotate feature annotations shown in this document.]
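Description:
pAAV EFIa DIO LMO11 (GeNL_SS-ChRmine) is an adeno-associated virus transfer plasmid of about 7.6 kb, built on a pAAV backbone, for Cre-dependent expression of a luminopsin (a luciferase–opsin fusion) used in bioluminescent optogenetics. It is propagated in E. coli under ampicillin selection (AmpR with its bla promoter) from a ColE1/pUC-type origin, and it also carries an f1 origin. The catalogue lists it as low copy and grown in a recombination-deficient strain, which is typical for ITR-containing plasmids. The expression cassette lies between AAV2 inverted terminal repeats, which direct packaging into AAV particles. The 3′ ITR is annotated in full, whereas only short fragments of the 5′ ITR were detected in the sequenced record.

The payload is driven by the human EF-1α promoter and followed by a WPRE and a bovine growth hormone polyadenylation signal to improve transcript stability and expression. The coding sequence sits in reverse orientation between paired lox2272 and loxP sites arranged as a double-floxed inverted open reading frame (DIO). Cre recombinase therefore flips and locks the cassette into the sense orientation, restricting expression to Cre-positive cells. Read in its own frame, the fusion begins with the Gaussia luciferase signal sequence, followed by mNeonGreen joined to an Oplophorus-derived luciferase variant (together the GeNL light emitter). Next comes ChRmine, which the catalogue lists but which falls in an unannotated stretch of the feature table. The fusion ends with a short KCNJ2 (Kir2.1)-derived fragment of the kind commonly used as a membrane trafficking or export signal. Supplying the luciferase substrate produces light that activates the tethered opsin. This allows chemically triggered as well as light-driven control of defined neuronal populations, as in the associated circuit-manipulation work in a Huntington's disease model.
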