Addgene plasmid #219426: pAAV EFIa DIO LMO11 (GeNL_SS-ChRmine)
Purpose: Cre-dependent expression of luciferase opsin fusion protein (luminopsin) for bioluminescent optogenetics
Depositing lab: Ute Hochgeschwender. Depositing organization: Central Michigan University. Publication: Presymptomatic targeted circuit manipulation for ameliorating Huntington's disease pathogenesis. Ikefuama EC, Slaviero AN, Silvagnoli AD, Crespo EL, Schalau R, Gott M, Tree MO, Dunbar GL, Rossignol J, Hochgeschwender U. iScience. 2025 Feb 13;28(3):112022. doi: 10.1016/j.isci.2025.112022. eCollection 2025 Mar 21. PubMed 40092615.
Backbone
  Vector backbone: pAAV
  Backbone size w/o insert (bp): 5336
  Total vector size (bp): 7613
  Vector type: AAV
Growth in bacteria
  Bacterial resistance: Ampicillin, 100 μg/mL
  Growth temperature: 37°C
  Growth strain: NEB Stable
  Copy number: Low Copy
Gene/Insert 1
  Gene/Insert name: mNeonGreen, ISN-IE, ChRmine (alt name: LMO11)
  Species: Synthetic; Oplophorus
  Promoter: EF-1alpha
  Tag / fusion protein: Gaussia luciferase signal sequence (N terminal on insert)
  Insert size (bp): 676
  Cloning method: Unknown
  Sequencing primers: 5′ n/a
Gene/Insert 2
  Gene/Insert name: ISN-IE
  Species: Oplophorus
  Insert size (bp): 498
Gene/Insert 3
  Gene/Insert name: ChRmine
  Insert size (bp): 991
Terms and licenses: Academic/Nonprofit Terms; Industry Terms: Not Available to Industry
How to cite: pAAV EFIa DIO LMO11 (GeNL_SS-ChRmine) was a gift from Ute Hochgeschwender (Addgene plasmid # 219426 ; http://n2t.net/addgene:219426 ; RRID:Addgene_219426)
